Addgene plasmid #12136: pLCRcala (p53)
Depositing lab: James Sherley. Depositing organization: Princeton University. Publication: Guanine nucleotide biosynthesis is regulated by the cellular p53 concentration. Sherley JL. J Biol Chem. 1991 Dec 25. 266(36):24815-28. PubMed 1761576.
Backbone
  Vector backbone: pLCR0
  Backbone size w/o insert (bp): 5010
  Vector type: Mammalian Expression
Growth in bacteria
  Bacterial resistance: Ampicillin, 100 μg/mL
  Growth temperature: 37°C
  Growth strain: DH5alpha
  Copy number: High Copy
Gene/Insert
  Gene/Insert name: p53
  Species: M. musculus (mouse)
  Insert size (bp): 2334
  Entrez Gene: Trp53 (a.k.a. Tp53, bbl, bfy, bhy, p44, p53)
  Cloning method: Restriction Enzyme; 5′ cloning site BamHI (not destroyed); 3′ cloning site BamHI (not destroyed)
  Sequencing primers: 5′ SV40pro-F
Resource information
  A portion of this plasmid was derived from a plasmid made by: Arnold J. Levine (Princeton)
Terms and licenses: Academic/Nonprofit Terms; Industry Terms: Not Available to Industry
Depositor comments: This plasmid, containing the wild type murine p53 cDNA under the control of the previously described BPV LCR-SV40 hybrid promoter (Spaholz et al., 1985), was constructed as follows. Plasmid p407-1 (Spaholz et al., 1985) was digested with EcoRI and HindIII, and the 5010-base pair fragment containing the LCR-SV40 hybrid promoter was isolated and filled in with Klenow. After the ligation of BamHI linkers to the ends of the fragment, regenerating the terminal EcoRI site, the fragment was digested with BamHI and ligated to the 2334-base pair BamHI fragment from the p53 cDNA expression vector pll-4 (Tan et al., 1986). This BamHI fragment contained the entire wild type murine p53 coding region, 50 base pairs of 5'-untranslated sequence, 287 base pairs of 3'-untranslated sequence, and a 3'-located SV40 mRNA splice site and polyA signal.
How to cite: pLCRcala (p53) was a gift from James Sherley (Addgene plasmid # 12136 ; http://n2t.net/addgene:12136 ; RRID:Addgene_12136)
