[The description below was written by a language model from this plasmid's Addgene catalogue record.]
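Description:
pLCRcala (p53) is a mammalian expression plasmid that carries the wild-type mouse p53 (Trp53) cDNA in the pLCR0 backbone. It is maintained in E. coli as a high-copy plasmid under ampicillin selection. The record does not name the bacterial origin of replication, and it lists no selectable marker for mammalian cells.

The backbone is a roughly 5.0 kb fragment taken from an earlier plasmid, p407-1. It supplies a hybrid promoter that joins the bovine papillomavirus long control region (LCR) to SV40 promoter sequences. In general, the BPV LCR holds enhancer elements that respond to the viral E2 transactivator, so promoters of this type are usually E2-responsive; the record does not describe how the promoter was regulated in this case. The ends of the backbone fragment were filled in and fitted with BamHI linkers, and a 2334 bp BamHI fragment from an existing p53 cDNA expression vector was then ligated in. Both BamHI sites remain intact. Because the same site flanks the insert on each side, the cloning was not directional.

The insert contains the complete wild-type murine p53 coding region, with 50 bp of 5′ untranslated sequence and 287 bp of 3′ untranslated sequence. Downstream lie an SV40 mRNA splice site and a polyadenylation signal, which provide transcript processing in mammalian cells. No epitope tag or reporter is recorded.

The associated publication concerns regulation of guanine nucleotide biosynthesis by cellular p53 concentration, which suggests the plasmid was used to express wild-type p53 in cultured mammalian cells and study the effects of its level. No feature table was supplied, so this description rests on the catalogue fields and the depositor's account of the construction.
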