>Addgene plasmid #12136 | pLCRcala (p53) | addgene partial sequence | sequence record 18696 | SV40pro-F 5'-TATTTATGCAGAGGCCGAGG-3'
TTCAGAGTAGTGAGGAGGCTTTTTTGGAGGCCTAGGCTTTTGCAAAAGCTCGGATCCGTCCCCTCATCCT
CCTCCTTCCCAGCAGGGTGTCACGCTTCTCCGAAGACTGGATGACTGCCATGGAGGAGTCACAGTCGGAT
ATCAGCCTCGAGCTCCCTCTGAGCCAGGAGACATTTTCAGGCTTATGGAAACTACTTCCTCCAGAAGATA
TCCTGCCATCACCTCACTGCATGGACGATCTGTTGCTGCCCCAGGATGTTGAGGAGTTTTTTGAAGGCCC
AAGTGAAGCCCTCCGAGTGTCAGGAGCTCCTGCAGCACAGGACCCTGTCACCGAGACCCCTGGGCCAGTG
GCCCCTGCCCCAGCCACTCCATGGCCCCTGTCATCTTTTGTCCCTTCTCAAAAAACTTACCAGGGCAACT
ATGGCTTCCACCTGGGCTTCCTGCAGTCTGGGACAGCCAAGTCTGTTATGTGCACGTACTCTCCTCCCCT
CAATAAGCTATTCTGCCAGCTGGCGAAGACGTGCCCTGTGCAGTTGTGGGTCAGCGCCACACCTCCAGCT
GGGAGCCGTGTCCGCGCCATGGCCATCTACAAGAAGTCACAGCACATGACGGAGGTCGTGAGACGCTGCC
CCCACCATGAGCGCTGCTCCGATGGTGATGGCCTGGCTCCTCCCCAGCATCTTATCCGGGTGGAGGGAAA
TTTGTATCCCGAGTATCTG
